Addgene plasmid #235975: pME_G_E_007_UAV_sfGFP_PaqCI
Purpose: Universal acceptor vector with sfGFP placeholder PaqCI compatible for lvl0 assembly
Depositing lab: Tobias Erb. Depositing organization: Max Planck Institute for Terrestrial Microbiology. Publication: A modular high-throughput approach for advancing synthetic biology in the chloroplast of Chlamydomonas. Inckemann RM, Chotel T, Burgis M, Brinkmann CK, Andreas L, Baumann J, Sharma P, Klose M, Barrett J, Ries F, Paczia N, Glatter T, Mackinder LCM, Willmund F, Erb TJ. Nat Plants. 2025 Nov;11(11):2332-2349. doi: 10.1038/s41477-025-02126-2. Epub 2025 Nov 3. PubMed 41184475.
Backbone
  Vector backbone: pSB1C3
  Backbone size w/o insert (bp): 2093
  Vector type: Synthetic Biology
Growth in bacteria
  Bacterial resistance: Chloramphenicol, 25 μg/mL
  Growth temperature: 37°C
  Growth strain: DH5alpha
  Copy number: High Copy
Gene/Insert
  Gene/Insert name: UAV_sfGFP_PaqCI
  Species: Aequoria victoria
  Insert size (bp): 1042
  Cloning method: Restriction Enzyme; 5′ cloning site PaqCI (destroyed during cloning); 3′ cloning site PaqCI (destroyed during cloning)
  Sequencing primers: 5′ CGTATCACGAGGCAGAATTTC; 3′ CCTGCATAACGCGAAGTAATC
Terms and licenses: Academic/Nonprofit Terms; Industry Terms: Not Available to Industry
Depositor comments: Please visit https://doi.org/10.1101/2024.05.08.593163 for bioRxiv preprint.
How to cite: pME_G_E_007_UAV_sfGFP_PaqCI was a gift from Tobias Erb (Addgene plasmid # 235975 ; http://n2t.net/addgene:235975 ; RRID:Addgene_235975)
