[The description below was written by a language model from this plasmid's Addgene catalogue record and pLannotate feature annotations shown in this document.]
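Description:
pME_G_E_007_UAV_sfGFP_PaqCI is a small (about 3.1 kb) synthetic-biology cloning plasmid built on the BioBrick backbone pSB1C3. It serves as a universal acceptor vector for level 0 part assembly in a modular cloning system developed for engineering the Chlamydomonas chloroplast. It is propagated in E. coli from a high-copy ColE1/pUC-type origin and selected with chloramphenicol through a cat gene driven by its native cat promoter. A lambda t0 terminator lies downstream of the resistance gene. Further terminators (the his operon terminator and a putative bacterial terminator) flank the cloning region, presumably insulating it from transcription elsewhere in the backbone.

The roughly 1 kb insert sits between the BioBrick prefix and suffix and consists of a superfolder GFP coding sequence followed by the rrnB T1 and T7Te terminators. The annotation does not identify the promoter or ribosome-binding site that drives sfGFP, although about 190 bp of unannotated sequence lies upstream of the coding sequence. According to the record, sfGFP acts as a placeholder and the vector is PaqCI compatible. PaqCI is a type IIS restriction enzyme, which cuts outside its recognition site, so in an acceptor of this kind the placeholder would normally be excised and replaced by an incoming part in a Golden Gate-style reaction. Loss of fluorescence would then give a visual screen for recombinant colonies. The PaqCI sites and the overhangs they generate are not annotated in the feature table, so their exact layout cannot be stated here. The plasmid carries no chloroplast or algal elements itself and functions purely as a bacterial entry vector for domesticating and storing basic parts.
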