Features (pLannotate 1.2.2; 11 found; start..end, strand, type, name):
    415..509     +  terminator     lambda t0 terminator: transcription terminator from phage lambda
    692..1280    +  rep_origin     ori: high-copy-number ColE1/pMB1/pBR322/pUC origin of replication
   1475..1532    -  terminator     his operon terminator: This putative transcriptin terminator from the E. coli his operon has a 2-bp deletion introduced during synthesis. Its efficiency has not been determined.
   1533..1552    -  misc_feature   BioBrick suffix: universal suffix for all parts
   1587..1614    -  terminator     T7Te terminator: phage T7 early transcription terminator
   1630..1701    -  terminator     rrnB T1 terminator: transcription terminator T1 from the E. coli rrnB gene
   1713..2426    -  CDS            superfolder GFP: GFP variant that folds robustly even when fused to poorly folded proteins (Pédelacq et al., 2006)
   2619..2640    -  misc_feature   BioBrick prefix: BioBrick prefix for parts that do not start with "ATG"
   2643..2686    +  terminator     bacterial terminator: putative bacterial transcription terminator
   2772..2869    +  promoter       cat promoter: promoter of the E. coli cat gene encoding chloramphenicol acetyltransferase
   2870..391     +  CDS            cat (across the origin): CAT_ECOLX - Experimental evidence at protein level: Swiss-Prot protein existence level 1. This enzyme is an effector of chloramphenicol resistance in bacteria. From Escherichia coli. This protein is used as a marker in many commonly used cloning vectors, such as pACYC184.
>Addgene plasmid #235975 | pME_G_E_007_UAV_sfGFP_PaqCI | addgene full sequence | sequence record 471537 | Addgene NGS Result
CCCTTGTTACACCGTTTTCCATGAGCAAACTGAAACGTTTTCATCACTCTGGAGTGAATACCACGACGAT
TTCCGGCAGTTTCTACACATATATTCGCAAGATGTGGCGTGTTACGGTGAAAACCTGGCCTATTTCCCTA
AAGGGTTTATTGAGAATATGTTTTTCGTATCAGCCAATCCCTGGGTGAGTTTCACCAGTTTTGATTTAAA
CGTGGCCAATATGGACAACTTCTTCGCCCCCGTTTTCACCATGGGCAAATATTATACGCAAGGCGACAAG
GTGCTGATGCCGCTGGCGATTCAGGTTCATCATGCCGTTTGTGATGGCTTCCATGTCGGCAGAATGCTTA
ATGAATTACAACAGTACTGCGACGAGTGGCAGGGCGGGGCGTAATTTGATATCGAGCTCGCTTGGACTCC
TGTTGATAGATCCAGTAATGACCTCAGAACTCCATCTGGATTTGTTCAGAACGCTCGGTTGCCGCCGGGC
GTTTTTTATTGGTGAGAATCCAAGCCTCGAGCTGTCAGACCAAGTTTACTCATATATACTTTAGATTGAT
TTAAAACTTCATTTTTAATTTAAAAGGATCTAGGTGAAGATCCTTTTTGATAATCTCATGACCAAAATCC
CTTAACGTGAGTTTTCGTTCCACTGAGCGTCAGACCCCGTAGAAAAGATCAAAGGATCTTCTTGAGATCC
TTTTTTTCTGCGCGTAATCTGCTGCTTGCAAACAAAAAAACCACCGCTACCAGCGGTGGTTTGTTTGCCG
GATCAAGAGCTACCAACTCTTTTTCCGAAGGTAACTGGCTTCAGCAGAGCGCAGATACCAAATACTGTTC
TTCTAGTGTAGCCGTAGTTAGGCCACCACTTCAAGAACTCTGTAGCACCGCCTACATACCTCGCTCTGCT
AATCCTGTTACCAGTGGCTGCTGCCAGTGGCGATAAGTCGTGTCTTACCGGGTTGGACTCAAGACGATAG
TTACCGGATAAGGCGCAGCGGTCGGGCTGAACGGGGGGTTCGTGCACACAGCCCAGCTTGGAGCGAACGA
CCTACACCGAACTGAGATACCTACAGCGTGAGCTATGAGAAAGCGCCACGCTTCCCGAAGGGAGAAAGGC
GGACAGGTATCCGGTAAGCGGCAGGGTCGGAACAGGAGAGCGCACGAGGGAGCTTCCAGGGGGAAACGCC
TGGTATCTTTATAGTCCTGTCGGGTTTCGCCACCTCTGACTTGAGCGTCGATTTTTGTGATGCTCGTCAG
GGGGGCGGAGCCTGTGGAAAAACGCCAGCAACGCGGCCTTTTTACGGTTCCTGGCCTTTTGCTGGCCTTT
TGCTCACATGTTCTTTCCTGCGTTATCCCCTGATTCTGTGGATAACCGTATTACCGCCTTTGAGTGAGCT
GATACCGCTCGCCGCAGCCGAACGACCGAGCGCAGCGAGTCAGTGAGCGAGGAAGCCTGCATAACGCGAA
GTAATCTTTTCGGTTTTAAAGAAAAAGGGCAGGGTGGTGACACCTTGCCCTTTTTTGCCGGACTGCAGCG
GCCGCTACTAGTCGCGATGAGTGGTCTCTATATGCAGGTGTATAAACGCAGAAAGGCCCACCCGAAGGTG
AGCCAGTGTGACTCTAGTAGAGAGCGTTCACCGACAAACAACAGATAAAACGAAAGGCCCAGTCTTTCGA
CTGAGCCTTTCGTTTTATTTGATGCCTGGTCATTTGTACAGTTCATCCATACCATGCGTGATGCCCGCTG
CGGTTACGAACTCCAGCAGAACCATATGATCGCGTTTCTCGTTCGGATCTTTAGACAGAACGCTTTGCGT
GCTCAGATAGTGATTGTCTGGCAGCAGAACAGGACCATCACCGATTGGAGTGTTTTGCTGGTAGTGATCA
GCCAGCTGCACGCTGCCATCCTCCACGTTGTGGCGAATTTTAAAATTCGCTTTAATGCCATTTTTTTGTT
TATCGGCGGTGATGTAAACATTGTGGCTGTTAAAATTGTATTCCAGCTTATGGCCCAGGATATTGCCGTC
CTCTTTAAAGTCAATGCCTTTCAGCTCAATGCGGTTTACCAGGGTATCGCCTTCAAATTTCACTTCCGCA
CGCGTTTTGTACGTGCCGTCATCCTTAAAGGAAATCGTGCGTTCCTGCACATAGCCTTCCGGCATGGCGG
ACTTGAAGAAGTCATGCTGCTTCATATGGTCCGGATAACGAGCAAAGCACTGAACACCATAAGTCAGCGT
CGTTACCAGAGTCGGCCAAGGAACCGGCAGTTTACCAGTAGTACAGATGAACTTCAGCGTCAGTTTACCA
TTAGTTGCGTCACCTTCACCCTCGCCACGCACGGAAAACTTATGACCGTTGACATCACCATCCAGTTCCA
CCAGAATAGGGACGACACCAGTGAACAGCTCTTCGCCTTTACGCATCTAGTATTTCTCCTCTTTCTCTAG
TAGCTAAGATCCGAACCTGCCGTTTCTTGAGTTGCCGCGATGTTAAGAAAACATTCATAAATTAAATGTG
AATTGCCGCACACATTATTAAATAAGATTTACAAAATGTTCAAAATGACGCATGAAATCACGTTTCACTT
TCCACCTGCATATCGAGACCACTCATCGCTCTAGAAGCGGCCGCGAATTCCAGAAATCATCCTTAGCGAA
AGCTAAGGATTTTTTTTATCTGAAATTCTGCCTCGTGATACGCCTATTTTTATAGGTTAATGTCATGATA
ATAATGGTTTCTTAGACGTCAGGTGGCACTCGAGTTGATCGGGCACGTAAGAGGTTCCAACTTTCACCAT
AATGAAATAAGATCACTACCGGGCGTATTTTTTGAGTTATCGAGATTTTCAGGAGCTAAGGAAGCTAAAA
TGGAGAAAAAAATCACTGGATATACCACCGTTGATATATCCCAATGGCATCGTAAAGAACATTTTGAGGC
ATTTCAGTCAGTTGCTCAATGTACCTATAACCAGACCGTTCAGCTGGATATTACGGCCTTTTTAAAGACC
GTAAAGAAAAATAAGCACAAGTTTTATCCGGCCTTTATTCACATTCTTGCCCGCCTGATGAATGCTCATC
CGGAATTTCGTATGGCAATGAAAGACGGTGAGCTGGTGATATGGGATAGTGTTCA
